>Addgene plasmid #65061 | pWPXL-resNP1 | addgene full sequence | sequence record 134307 | Addgene assembled full plasmid sequence
TTGGAAGGGCTAATTCACTCCCAAAGAAGACAAGATATCCTTGATCTGTGGATCTACCACACACAAGGCT
ACTTCCCTGATTAGCAGAACTACACACCAGGGCCAGGGGTCAGATATCCACTGACCTTTGGATGGTGCTA
CAAGCTAGTACCAGTTGAGCCAGATAAGGTAGAAGAGGCCAATAAAGGAGAGAACACCAGCTTGTTACAC
CCTGTGAGCCTGCATGGGATGGATGACCCGGAGAGAGAAGTGTTAGAGTGGAGGTTTGACAGCCGCCTAG
CATTTCATCACGTGGCCCGAGAGCTGCATCCGGAGTACTTCAAGAACTGCTGATATCGAGCTTGCTACAA
GGGACTTTCCGCTGGGGACTTTCCAGGGAGGCGTGGCCTGGGCGGGACTGGGGAGTGGCGAGCCCTCAGA
TCCTGCATATAAGCAGCTGCTTTTTGCCTGTACTGGGTCTCTCTGGTTAGACCAGATCTGAGCCTGGGAG
CTCTCTGGCTAACTAGGGAACCCACTGCTTAAGCCTCAATAAAGCTTGCCTTGAGTGCTTCAAGTAGTGT
GTGCCCGTCTGTTGTGTGACTCTGGTAACTAGAGATCCCTCAGACCCTTTTAGTCAGTGTGGAAAATCTC
TAGCAGTGGCGCCCGAACAGGGACTTGAAAGCGAAAGGGAAACCAGAGGAGCTCTCTCGACGCAGGACTC
GGCTTGCTGAAGCGCGCACGGCAAGAGGCGAGGGGCGGCGACTGGTGAGTACGCCAAAAATTTTGACTAG
CGGAGGCTAGAAGGAGAGAGATGGGTGCGAGAGCGTCAGTATTAAGCGGGGGAGAATTAGATCGCGATGG
GAAAAAATTCGGTTAAGGCCAGGGGGAAAGAAAAAATATAAATTAAAACATATAGTATGGGCAAGCAGGG
AGCTAGAACGATTCGCAGTTAATCCTGGCCTGTTAGAAACATCAGAAGGCTGTAGACAAATACTGGGACA
GCTACAACCATCCCTTCAGACAGGATCAGAAGAACTTAGATCATTATATAATACAGTAGCAACCCTCTAT
TGTGTGCATCAAAGGATAGAGATAAAAGACACCAAGGAAGCTTTAGACAAGATAGAGGAAGAGCAAAACA
AAAGTAAGACCACCGCACAGCAAGCGGCCGCTGATCTTCAGACCTGGAGGAGGAGATATGAGGGACAATT
GGAGAAGTGAATTATATAAATATAAAGTAGTAAAAATTGAACCATTAGGAGTAGCACCCACCAAGGCAAA
GAGAAGAGTGGTGCAGAGAGAAAAAAGAGCAGTGGGAATAGGAGCTTTGTTCCTTGGGTTCTTGGGAGCA
GCAGGAAGCACTATGGGCGCAGCGTCAATGACGCTGACGGTACAGGCCAGACAATTATTGTCTGGTATAG
TGCAGCAGCAGAACAATTTGCTGAGGGCTATTGAGGCGCAACAGCATCTGTTGCAACTCACAGTCTGGGG
CATCAAGCAGCTCCAGGCAAGAATCCTGGCTGTGGAAAGATACCTAAAGGATCAACAGCTCCTGGGGATT
TGGGGTTGCTCTGGAAAACTCATTTGCACCACTGCTGTGCCTTGGAATGCTAGTTGGAGTAATAAATCTC
TGGAACAGATTTGGAATCACACGACCTGGATGGAGTGGGACAGAGAAATTAACAATTACACAAGCTTAAT
ACACTCCTTAATTGAAGAATCGCAAAACCAGCAAGAAAAGAATGAACAAGAATTATTGGAATTAGATAAA
TGGGCAAGTTTGTGGAATTGGTTTAACATAACAAATTGGCTGTGGTATATAAAATTATTCATAATGATAG
TAGGAGGCTTGGTAGGTTTAAGAATAGTTTTTGCTGTACTTTCTATAGTGAATAGAGTTAGGCAGGGATA
TTCACCATTATCGTTTCAGACCCACCTCCCAACCCCGAGGGGACCCGACAGGCCCGAAGGAATAGAAGAA
GAAGGTGGAGAGAGAGACAGAGACAGATCCATTCGATTAGTGAACGGATCTCGACGGTATCGATGTCGAC
GATAAGCTTTGCAAAGATGGATAAAGTTTTAAACAGAGAGGAATCTTTGCAGCTAATGGACCTTCTAGGT
CTTGAAAGGAGTGGGAATTGGCTCCGGTGCCCGTCAGTGGGCAGAGCGCACATCGCCCACAGTCCCCGAG
AAGTTGGGGGGAGGGGTCGGCAATTGAACCGGTGCCTAGAGAAGGTGGCGCGGGGTAAACTGGGAAAGTG
ATGTCGTGTACTGGCTCCGCCTTTTTCCCGAGGGTGGGGGAGAACCGTATATAAGTGCAGTAGTCGCCGT
GAACGTTCTTTTTCGCAACGGGTTTGCCGCCAGAACACAGGTAAGTGCCGTGTGTGGTTCCCGCGGGCCT
GGCCTCTTTACGGGTTATGGCCCTTGCGTGCCTTGAATTACTTCCACTGGCTGCAGTACGTGATTCTTGA
TCCCGAGCTTCGGGTTGGAAGTGGGTGGGAGAGTTCGAGGCCTTGCGCTTAAGGAGCCCCTTCGCCTCGT
GCTTGAGTTGAGGCCTGGCCTGGGCGCTGGGGCCGCCGCGTGCGAATCTGGTGGCACCTTCGCGCCTGTC
TCGCTGCTTTCGATAAGTCTCTAGCCATTTAAAATTTTTGATGACCTGCTGCGACGCTTTTTTTCTGGCA
AGATAGTCTTGTAAATGCGGGCCAAGATCTGCACACTGGTATTTCGGTTTTTGGGGCCGCGGGCGGCGAC
GGGGCCCGTGCGTCCCAGCGCACATGTTCGGCGAGGCGGGGCCTGCGAGCGCGGCCACCGAGAATCGGAC
GGGGGTAGTCTCAAGCTGGCCGGCCTGCTCTGGTGCCTGGCCTCGCGCCGCCGTGTATCGCCCCGCCCTG
GGCGGCAAGGCTGGCCCGGTCGGCACCAGTTGCGTGAGCGGAAAGATGGCCGCTTCCCGGCCCTGCTGCA
GGGAGCTCAAAATGGAGGACGCGGCGCTCGGGAGAGCGGGCGGGTGAGTCACCCACACAAAGGAAAAGGG
CCTTTCCGTCCTCAGCCGTCGCTTCATGTGACTCCACGGAGTACCGGGCGCCGTCCAGGCACCTCGATTA
GTTCTCGAGCTTTTGGAGTACGTCGTCTTTAGGTTGGGGGGAGGGGTTTTATGCGATGGAGTTTCCCCAC
ACTGAGTGGGTGGAGACTGAAGTTAGGCCAGCTTGGCACTTGATGTAATTCTCCTTGGAATTTGCCCTTT
TTGAGTTTGGATCTTGGTTCATTCTCAAGCCTCAGACAGTGGTTCAAAGTTTTTTTCTTCCATTTCAGGT
GTCGTGAGGAATTTCGACATTTAAATTTAATTAATCTCGACGGTATCGGTTAACTTTTAAAAGAAAAGGG
GGGATTGGGGGGTACAGTGCAGGGGAAAGAATAGTAGACATAATAGCAACAGACATACAAACTAAAGAAT
TACAAAAACAAATTACAAAAATTCAAAATTTTATCGATCACGAGACTAGCCTCGAGGTTTAAACTACGGG
ATCCACCATGCTGGCCGGCCGCGCCGCACGCACCTGTGCGCTGCTCGCCCTCTGCCTCCTGGGCAGTCGG
GCCCAGGATTTCGGGCCGACCCGCTTCATCTGCACTTCGGTGCCGGTGGACGCCGACATGTGTGCCGCGT
CCGTGGCCGCGGGCGGCGCGGAGGAGCTTCGGAGCAATGTGCTGCAGCTCCGGGAGACCGTGCTGCAGCA
GAAGGAGACCATCCTCAGCCAGAAGGAGACCATCAGGGAGCTGACCACCAAGCTTGGCCGCTGCGAGAGC
CAGAGCACCCTGGACGCGGGTCCGGGCGAGGCCAGGTCGGGCGGCGGCCGCAAGCAGCCTGGCTCGGGCA
AGAATACGATGGGCGACCTGTCCCGGACTCCGGCCTCGGAGACGCTCAGCCAACTCGGGCAAACTTTGCA
ATCCCTCAAAACCCGACTGGAGAACCTCGAGCAATATTCCAGACTGAATTCTTCCAGCCAAACCAACAGC
CTCAAGGATCTGCTGCAGAGCAAGATCGATGACCTGGAGCGGCAGGTGCTGTCTCGAGTGAACACTCTGG
AGGAGGGAAAAGGGGGCCCCAAGAACGACACAGAGGAAAGGGCCAAGATCGAGAGCGCCTTGACCTCCCT
ACACCAGCGGATCAGCGAGCTGGAGAAAGGTCAGAAAGACAATCGACCCGGAGACAAGTTTCAGCTGACA
TTCCCACTGCGGACCAACTACATGTATGCCAAGGTGAAGAAGAGCCTGCCGGAGATGTACGCCTTCACTG
TGTGCATGTGGCTCAAGTCCAGCGCGGCACCTGGAGTGGGCACGCCCTTCTCCTATGCTGTACCTGGGCA
GGCCAACGAGCTGGTCCTCATCGAGTGGGGCAACAACCCCATGGAGATACTCATTAACGACAAGGTGGCC
AAGCTGCCCTTTGTAATCAACGACGGCAAGTGGCACCACATATGCGTTACCTGGACCACCCGGGACGGGG
TCTGGGAGGCCTATCAGGATGGCACCCAGGGAGGCAATGGAGAGAACCTGGCACCCTATCACCCTATCAA
ACCACAGGGTGTGCTGGTGCTAGGCCAGGAGCAGGACACTCTAGGCGGAGGGTTTGATGCCACCCAAGCG
TTTGTGGGTGAGCTAGCCCATTTCAACATCTGGGACCGCAAGCTGACCCCTGGGGAGGTGTACAACTTGG
CCACCTGCAGCAGCAAGGCCCTCTCTGGCAATGTCATCGCCTGGGCTGAGTCCCAGATCGAGATCTTTGG
AGGAGCCACCAAGTGGACATTCGAGGCTTGCCGCCAGATCAACTGAGAATTCCCGGGACTAGTCATATGA
TAATCAACCTCTGGATTACAAAATTTGTGAAAGATTGACTGGTATTCTTAACTATGTTGCTCCTTTTACG
CTATGTGGATACGCTGCTTTAATGCCTTTGTATCATGCTATTGCTTCCCGTATGGCTTTCATTTTCTCCT
CCTTGTATAAATCCTGGTTGCTGTCTCTTTATGAGGAGTTGTGGCCCGTTGTCAGGCAACGTGGCGTGGT
GTGCACTGTGTTTGCTGACGCAACCCCCACTGGTTGGGGCATTGCCACCACCTGTCAGCTCCTTTCCGGG
ACTTTCGCTTTCCCCCTCCCTATTGCCACGGCGGAACTCATCGCCGCCTGCCTTGCCCGCTGCTGGACAG
GGGCTCGGCTGTTGGGCACTGACAATTCCGTGGTGTTGTCGGGGAAGCTGACGTCCTTTCCATGGCTGCT
CGCCTGTGTTGCCACCTGGATTCTGCGCGGGACGTCCTTCTGCTACGTCCCTTCGGCCCTCAATCCAGCG
GACCTTCCTTCCCGCGGCCTGCTGCCGGCTCTGCGGCCTCTTCCGCGTCTTCGCCTTCGCCCTCAGACGA
GTCGGATCTCCCTTTGGGCCGCCTCCCCGCATCGGTACGTATGGCCAGGTACCTTTAAGACCAATGACTT
ACAAGGCAGCTGTAGATCTTAGCCACTTTTTAAAAGAAAAGGGGGGACTGGAAGGGCTAATTCACTCCCA
ACGAAGACAAGATGGGATCAATTCACCATGGGAATAACTTCGTATAGCATACATTATACGAAGTTATGCT
GCTTTTTGCTTGTACTGGGTCTCTCTGGTTAGACCAGATCTGAGCCTGGGAGCTCTCTGGCTAACTAGGG
AACCCACTGCTTAAGCCTCAATAAAGCTTGCCTTGAGTGCTTCAAGTAGTGTGTGCCCGTCTGTTGTGTG
ACTCTGGTAACTAGAGATCCCTCAGACCCTTTTAGTCAGTGTGGAAAATCTCTAGCAGCATCTAGAATTA
ATTCCGTGTATTCTATAGTGTCACCTAAATCGTATGTGTATGATACATAAGGTTATGTATTAATTGTAGC
CGCGTTCTAACGACAATATGTACAAGCCTAATTGTGTAGCATCTGGCTTACTGAAGCAGACCCTATCATC
TCTCTCGTAAACTGCCGTCAGAGTCGGTTTGGTTGGACGAACCTTCTGAGTTTCTGGTAACGCCGTCCCG
CACCCGGAAATGGTCAGCGAACCAATCAGCAGGGTCATCGCTAGCCAGATCCTCTACGCCGGACGCATCG
TGGCCGGCATCACCGGCGCCACAGGTGCGGTTGCTGGCGCCTATATCGCCGACATCACCGATGGGGAAGA
TCGGGCTCGCCACTTCGGGCTCATGAGCGCTTGTTTCGGCGTGGGTATGGTGGCAGGCCCCGTGGCCGGG
GGACTGTTGGGCGCCATCTCCTTGCATGCACCATTCCTTGCGGCGGCGGTGCTCAACGGCCTCAACCTAC
TACTGGGCTGCTTCCTAATGCAGGAGTCGCATAAGGGAGAGCGTCGAATGGTGCACTCTCAGTACAATCT
GCTCTGATGCCGCATAGTTAAGCCAGCCCCGACACCCGCCAACACCCGCTGACGCGCCCTGACGGGCTTG
TCTGCTCCCGGCATCCGCTTACAGACAAGCTGTGACCGTCTCCGGGAGCTGCATGTGTCAGAGGTTTTCA
CCGTCATCACCGAAACGCGCGAGACGAAAGGGCCTCGTGATACGCCTATTTTTATAGGTTAATGTCATGA
TAATAATGGTTTCTTAGACGTCAGGTGGCACTTTTCGGGGAAATGTGCGCGGAACCCCTATTTGTTTATT
TTTCTAAATACATTCAAATATGTATCCGCTCATGAGACAATAACCCTGATAAATGCTTCAATAATATTGA
AAAAGGAAGAGTATGAGTATTCAACATTTCCGTGTCGCCCTTATTCCCTTTTTTGCGGCATTTTGCCTTC
CTGTTTTTGCTCACCCAGAAACGCTGGTGAAAGTAAAAGATGCTGAAGATCAGTTGGGTGCACGAGTGGG
TTACATCGAACTGGATCTCAACAGCGGTAAGATCCTTGAGAGTTTTCGCCCCGAAGAACGTTTTCCAATG
ATGAGCACTTTTAAAGTTCTGCTATGTGGCGCGGTATTATCCCGTATTGACGCCGGGCAAGAGCAACTCG
GTCGCCGCATACACTATTCTCAGAATGACTTGGTTGAGTACTCACCAGTCACAGAAAAGCATCTTACGGA
TGGCATGACAGTAAGAGAATTATGCAGTGCTGCCATAACCATGAGTGATAACACTGCGGCCAACTTACTT
CTGACAACGATCGGAGGACCGAAGGAGCTAACCGCTTTTTTGCACAACATGGGGGATCATGTAACTCGCC
TTGATCGTTGGGAACCGGAGCTGAATGAAGCCATACCAAACGACGAGCGTGACACCACGATGCCTGTAGC
AATGGCAACAACGTTGCGCAAACTATTAACTGGCGAACTACTTACTCTAGCTTCCCGGCAACAATTAATA
GACTGGATGGAGGCGGATAAAGTTGCAGGACCACTTCTGCGCTCGGCCCTTCCGGCTGGCTGGTTTATTG
CTGATAAATCTGGAGCCGGTGAGCGTGGGTCTCGCGGTATCATTGCAGCACTGGGGCCAGATGGTAAGCC
CTCCCGTATCGTAGTTATCTACACGACGGGGAGTCAGGCAACTATGGATGAACGAAATAGACAGATCGCT
GAGATAGGTGCCTCACTGATTAAGCATTGGTAACTGTCAGACCAAGTTTACTCATATATACTTTAGATTG
ATTTAAAACTTCATTTTTAATTTAAAAGGATCTAGGTGAAGATCCTTTTTGATAATCTCATGACCAAAAT
CCCTTAACGTGAGTTTTCGTTCCACTGAGCGTCAGACCCCGTAGAAAAGATCAAAGGATCTTCTTGAGAT
CCTTTTTTTCTGCGCGTAATCTGCTGCTTGCAAACAAAAAAACCACCGCTACCAGCGGTGGTTTGTTTGC
CGGATCAAGAGCTACCAACTCTTTTTCCGAAGGTAACTGGCTTCAGCAGAGCGCAGATACCAAATACTGT
CCTTCTAGTGTAGCCGTAGTTAGGCCACCACTTCAAGAACTCTGTAGCACCGCCTACATACCTCGCTCTG
CTAATCCTGTTACCAGTGGCTGCTGCCAGTGGCGATAAGTCGTGTCTTACCGGGTTGGACTCAAGACGAT
AGTTACCGGATAAGGCGCAGCGGTCGGGCTGAACGGGGGGTTCGTGCACACAGCCCAGCTTGGAGCGAAC
GACCTACACCGAACTGAGATACCTACAGCGTGAGCATTGAGAAAGCGCCACGCTTCCCGAAGGGAGAAAG
GCGGACAGGTATCCGGTAAGCGGCAGGGTCGGAACAGGAGAGCGCACGAGGGAGCTTCCAGGGGGAAACG
CCTGGTATCTTTATAGTCCTGTCGGGTTTCGCCACCTCTGACTTGAGCGTCGATTTTTGTGATGCTCGTC
AGGGGGGCGGAGCCTATGGAAAAACGCCAGCAACGCGGCCTTTTTACGGTTCCTGGCCTTTTGCTGGCCT
TTTGCTCACATGTTCTTTCCTGCGTTATCCCCTGATTCTGTGGATAACCGTATTACCGCCTTTGAGTGAG
CTGATACCGCTCGCCGCAGCCGAACGACCGAGCGCAGCGAGTCAGTGAGCGAGGAAGCGGAAGAGCGCCC
AATACGCAAACCGCCTCTCCCCGCGCGTTGGCCGATTCATTAATGCAGCTGTGGAATGTGTGTCAGTTAG
GGTGTGGAAAGTCCCCAGGCTCCCCAGCAGGCAGAAGTATGCAAAGCATGCATCTCAATTAGTCAGCAAC
CAGGTGTGGAAAGTCCCCAGGCTCCCCAGCAGGCAGAAGTATGCAAAGCATGCATCTCAATTAGTCAGCA
ACCATAGTCCCGCCCCTAACTCCGCCCATCCCGCCCCTAACTCCGCCCAGTTCCGCCCATTCTCCGCCCC
ATGGCTGACTAATTTTTTTTATTTATGCAGAGGCCGAGGCCGCCTCGGCCTCTGAGCTATTCCAGAAGTA
GTGAGGAGGCTTTTTTGGAGGCCTAGGCTTTTGCAAAAAGCTTGGACACAAGACAGGCTTGCGAGATATG
TTTGAGAATACCACTTTATCCCGCGTCAGGGAGAGGCAGTGCGTAAAAAGACGCGGACTCATGTGAAATA
CTGGTTTTTAGTGCGCCAGATCTCTATAATCTCGCGCAACCTATTTTCCCCTCGAACACTTTTTAAGCCG
TAGATAAACAGGCTGGGACACTTCACATGAGCGAAAAATACATCGTCACCTGGGACATGTTGCAGATCCA
TGCACGTAAACTCGCAAGCCGACTGATGCCTTCTGAACAATGGAAAGGCATTATTGCCGTAAGCCGTGGC
GGTCTGTACCGGGTGCGTTACTGGCGCGTGAACTGGGTATTCGTCATGTCGATACCGTTTGTATTTCCAG
CTACGATCACGACAACCAGCGCGAGCTTAAAGTGCTGAAACGCGCAGAAGGCGATGGCGAAGGCTTCATC
GTTATTGATGACCTGGTGGATACCGGTGGTACTGCGGTTGCGATTCGTGAAATGTATCCAAAAGCGCACT
TTGTCACCATCTTCGCAAAACCGGCTGGTCGTCCGCTGGTTGATGACTATGTTGTTGATATCCCGCAAGA
TACCTGGATTGAACAGCCGTGGGATATGGGCGTCGTATTCGTCCCGCCAATCTCCGGTCGCTAATCTTTT
CAACGCCTGGCACTGCCGGGCGTTGTTCTTTTTAACTTCAGGCGGGTTACAATAGTTTCCAGTAAGTATT
CTGGAGGCTGCATCCATGACACAGGCAAACCTGAGCGAAACCCTGTTCAAACCCCGCTTTAAACATCCTG
AAACCTCGACGCTAGTCCGCCGCTTTAATCACGGCGCACAACCGCCTGTGCAGTCGGCCCTTGATGGTAA
AACCATCCCTCACTGGTATCGCATGATTAACCGTCTGATGTGGATCTGGCGCGGCATTGACCCACGCGAA
ATCCTCGACGTCCAGGCACGTATTGTGATGAGCGATGCCGAACGTACCGACGATGATTTATACGATACGG
TGATTGGCTACCGTGGCGGCAACTGGATTTATGAGTGGGCCCCGGATCTTTGTGAAGGAACCTTACTTCT
GTGGTGTGACATAATTGGACAAACTACCTACAGAGATTTAAAGCTCTAAGGTAAATATAAAATTTTTAAG
TGTATAATGTGTTAAACTACTGATTCTAATTGTTTGTGTATTTTAGATTCCAACCTATGGAACTGATGAA
TGGGAGCAGTGGTGGAATGCCTTTAATGAGGAAAACCTGTTTTGCTCAGAAGAAATGCCATCTAGTGATG
ATGAGGCTACTGCTGACTCTCAACATTCTACTCCTCCAAAAAAGAAGAGAAAGGTAGAAGACCCCAAGGA
CTTTCCTTCAGAATTGCTAAGTTTTTTGAGTCATGCTGTGTTTAGTAATAGAACTCTTGCTTGCTTTGCT
ATTTACACCACAAAGGAAAAAGCTGCACTGCTATACAAGAAAATTATGGAAAAATATTCTGTAACCTTTA
TAAGTAGGCATAACAGTTATAATCATAACATACTGTTTTTTCTTACTCCACACAGGCATAGAGTGTCTGC
TATTAATAACTATGCTCAAAAATTGTGTACCTTTAGCTTTTTAATTTGTAAAGGGGTTAATAAGGAATAT
TTGATGTATAGTGCCTTGACTAGAGATCATAATCAGCCATACCACATTTGTAGAGGTTTTACTTGCTTTA
AAAAACCTCCCACACCTCCCCCTGAACCTGAAACATAAAATGAATGCAATTGTTGTTGTTAACTTGTTTA
TTGCAGCTTATAATGGTTACAAATAAAGCAATAGCATCACAAATTTCACAAATAAAGCATTTTTTTCACT
GCATTCTAGTTGTGGTTTGTCCAAACTCATCAATGTATCTTATCATGTCTGGATCAACTGGATAACTCAA
GCTAACCAAAATCATCCCAAACTTCCCACCCCATACCCTATTACCACTGCCAATTACCTAGTGGTTTCAT
TTACTCTAAACCTGTGATTCCTCTGAATTATTTTCATTTTAAAGAAATTGTATTTGTTAAATATGTACTA
CAAACTTAGTAG
Features (pLannotate 1.2.2; 34 found; start..end, strand, type, name):
      1..330     +  CDS            nef (fragment): NEF_HV1BR - Experimental evidence at protein level: Swiss-Prot protein existence level 1. Extracellular Nef protein targets CD4(+) T-lymphocytes for apoptosis by interacting with CXCR4 surface receptors (PubMed:14990729). From Human immunodeficiency virus type 1 group M subtype B (isolate BRU/LAI) (HIV-1).
    378..635     +  LTR            5' LTR (truncated): truncated 5' long terminal repeat (LTR) from HIV-1
    682..807     +  misc_feature   HIV-1 Ψ: packaging signal of human immunodeficiency virus type 1
    791..1154    +  CDS            HIV-1 gag (fragment): gag protein from human immunodeficiency virus 1; gag
   1300..1533    +  misc_feature   RRE: The Rev response element (RRE) of HIV-1 allows for Rev-dependent mRNA export from the nucleus to the cytoplasm.
   1910..2010    +  CDS            Rev (fragment): human immunodeficiency virus 1 (HIV-1) Rev protein; rev; enhances nuclear export of unspliced and incompletely spliced viral mRNAs
   2047..2113    +  CDS            small t antigen (fragment): SV40 (simian virus 40) small t antigen
   2139..2350    +  promoter       EF-1α core promoter: core promoter for human elongation factor EF-1α
   2351..2459    +  intron         EF-1α intron A (fragment): intron upstream of the start codon of human EF-1α
   3085..3288    +  intron         EF-1α intron A: truncated intron upstream of the start codon of human EF-1α
   3345..3462    +  misc_feature   cPPT/CTS: central polypurine tract and central termination sequence of HIV-1
   3508..4803    +  CDS            Nptx1: NPTX1_RAT - Experimental evidence at protein level: Swiss-Prot protein existence level 1. May be involved in mediating uptake of synaptic material during synapse remodeling or in mediating the synaptic clustering of AMPA glutamate receptors at a subset of excitatory synapses. From Rattus norvegicus (Rat).
   4832..5420    +  misc_feature   WPRE: woodchuck hepatitis virus posttranscriptional regulatory element
   5488..5507    +  misc_feature   cPPT/CTS (fragment): central polypurine tract and central termination sequence of HIV-1
   5509..5543    +  LTR            3' LTR (ΔU3) (fragment): self-inactivating 3' long terminal repeat (LTR) from HIV-1
   5564..5597    +  protein_bind   loxP: Cre-mediated recombination occurs in the 8-bp core sequence (GCATACAT). Cre recombinase
   5617..5797    +  LTR            5' LTR (truncated): truncated 5' long terminal repeat (LTR) from HIV-1
   5822..5840    -  promoter       SP6 promoter: promoter for bacteriophage SP6 RNA polymerase
   6068..6347    +  CDS            TcR (fragment): tetracycline efflux protein; tet; confers resistance to tetracycline
   6348..6396    -  misc_feature   bom (fragment): basis of mobility region from pBR322
   6498..6533    -  CDS            rop (fragment): Rop protein, which maintains plasmids at low copy number; rop
   6628..6732    +  promoter       AmpR promoter: bla
   6733..7593    +  CDS            AmpR: β-lactamase; bla; confers resistance to ampicillin, carbenicillin, and related antibiotics
   7764..8352    +  rep_origin     ori: high-copy-number ColE1/pMB1/pBR322/pUC origin of replication
   8535..8591    +  CDS            lacI (fragment): lac repressor; lacI; The lac repressor binds to the lac operator to inhibit transcription in E. coli. This inhibition can be relieved by adding lactose or isopropyl-β-D-thiogalactopyranoside (IPTG).
   8598..8927    +  promoter       SV40 promoter: SV40 enhancer and early promoter
   9127..9246    +  CDS            gpt (fragment): XGPT_ECOLI - Also known as gpp, gxu. Experimental evidence at protein level: Swiss-Prot protein existence level 1. Purine salvage pathway enzyme that catalyzes the transfer of the ribosyl-5-phosphate group from 5-phospho-alpha-D-ribose 1- diphosphate (PRPP) to the N9 position of the 6-oxopurines guanine and xanthine to form the corresponding ribonucleotides GMP (guanosine 5'- monophosphate) and XMP (xanthosine 5'-monophosphate), with the release of PPi. To a lesser extent, also acts on hypoxanthine (PubMed:9100006, PubMed:3886014). Does not ribophosphorylate adenine (PubMed:3886014). From Esch
   9246..9581    +  CDS            gpt (fragment): XGPT_ECOLI - Also known as gpp, gxu. Experimental evidence at protein level: Swiss-Prot protein existence level 1. Purine salvage pathway enzyme that catalyzes the transfer of the ribosyl-5-phosphate group from 5-phospho-alpha-D-ribose 1- diphosphate (PRPP) to the N9 position of the 6-oxopurines guanine and xanthine to form the corresponding ribonucleotides GMP (guanosine 5'- monophosphate) and XMP (xanthosine 5'-monophosphate), with the release of PPi. To a lesser extent, also acts on hypoxanthine (PubMed:9100006, PubMed:3886014). Does not ribophosphorylate adenine (PubMed:3886014). From Esch
   9676..9981    +  CDS            frsA (fragment): FRSA_ECOLI - Also known as yafA. Experimental evidence at protein level: Swiss-Prot protein existence level 1. Catalyzes the hydrolysis of esters (PubMed:15808744). Displays esterase activity toward pNP-butyrate (PubMed:15808744). May stimulate mixed-acid fermentation by acting as a fermentation/respiration switch that down-regulates respiration and up- regulates fermentation rates (PubMed:15169777). From Escherichia coli (strain K12).
   9985..10059   +  CDS            small t antigen (fragment): SV40 (simian virus 40) small t antigen
  10061..10126   +  intron         small t intron: SV40 (simian virus 40) small t antigen intron
  10256..10276   +  CDS            SV40 NLS: nuclear localization signal of SV40 (simian virus 40) large T antigen
  10595..10678   +  CDS            large T antigen (fragment): large T antigen from SV40 (simian virus 40)
  10701..10835   +  polyA_signal   SV40 poly(A) signal: SV40 polyadenylation signal
