[The description below was written by a language model from this plasmid's Addgene catalogue record and pLannotate feature annotations shown in this document.]
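Description:
pWPXL-resNP1 is an HIV-1-based lentiviral transfer plasmid for constitutive mammalian expression of rat neuronal pentraxin 1 (Nptx1, NP1). It was built on the pWPXL backbone by removing EGFP and inserting the roughly 1.3 kb NP1 coding sequence through PmeI sites that were destroyed in cloning. It is propagated in E. coli as a high-copy plasmid with a ColE1/pUC-type origin and ampicillin resistance. The assembled sequence is about 11 kb. The plasmid backbone also carries legacy elements outside the viral genome, including an SV40 promoter with fragments of gpt and SV40 small t intron/poly(A) sequences.

The viral cassette runs from a 5' LTR through the Ψ packaging signal, a partial gag region and the Rev response element. These allow the genomic RNA to be exported and packaged when helper functions are supplied in trans. The EF-1α promoter with intron A sequences drives NP1. A cPPT/CTS lies just upstream of the coding sequence, and a WPRE downstream enhances transcript expression. The 3' LTR is a self-inactivating ΔU3 type and contains a loxP site. After reverse transcription this site would be copied to both LTRs, which would in principle permit Cre-mediated excision of the provirus.

The insert carries seven clustered nucleotide substitutions around positions 447 to 459 of the coding sequence. They make the transcript resistant to RNAi from the companion pLVTH-shNP1 vector, so the construct serves for rescue experiments in NP1 knockdown studies. The changes also create a new EcoRI site that distinguishes the resistant form from wild type. That same site prevents excision of the intact insert with EcoRI. No epitope tag or reporter is recorded.
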