Addgene plasmid #65061: pWPXL-resNP1
Purpose: Constitutive expression of NP1 resistant to silencing by RNAi with pLVTH-shNP1
Depositing lab: Ramon Trullas. Depositing organization: Agencia Estatal Consejo Superior de Investigaciones Científicas, M.P. Publication: Neuronal pentraxin 1 negatively regulates excitatory synapse density and synaptic plasticity. Figueiro-Silva J, Gruart A, Clayton KB, Podlesniy P, Abad MA, Gasull X, Delgado-Garcia JM, Trullas R. J Neurosci. 2015 Apr 8;35(14):5504-21. doi: 10.1523/JNEUROSCI.2548-14.2015. PubMed 25855168.
Backbone
  Vector backbone: pWPXL
  Backbone manufacturer: Didier Trono
  Backbone size w/o insert (bp): 10510
  Modifications to backbone: EGFP removed and replaced with insert.
  Vector type: Mammalian Expression, Lentiviral
Growth in bacteria
  Bacterial resistance: Ampicillin, 100 μg/mL
  Growth temperature: 37°C
  Growth strain: Stbl3
  Copy number: High Copy
Gene/Insert
  Gene/Insert name: Neuronal Pentraxin 1
  Species: R. norvegicus (rat)
  Insert size (bp): 1302
  Mutation: G447A, C450T, A451T, G452C, C454A, C456A, C459G
  GenBank ID: NM_153735.2
  Entrez Gene: Nptx1
  Promoter: EF1alpha
  Cloning method: Restriction Enzyme; 5′ cloning site PmeI (destroyed during cloning); 3′ cloning site PmeI (destroyed during cloning)
  Sequencing primers: 5′ EF1a-F
Terms and licenses: Academic/Nonprofit Terms; Industry Terms: Not Available to Industry
Depositor comments: The mutations introduce a new EcoR1 restriction site on bp 459 of CDS to allow distinction between wildtype and resistant NP1. However, this prevents excision of the whole resNP1 insert from the pWPXL vector using EcoR1 restriction site
How to cite: pWPXL-resNP1 was a gift from Ramon Trullas (Addgene plasmid # 65061 ; http://n2t.net/addgene:65061 ; RRID:Addgene_65061)
