>Addgene plasmid #65061 | pWPXL-resNP1 | addgene partial sequence | sequence record 115081 | EF1a-F 5'-TCAAGCCTCAGACAGTGGTTC-3'
GGTGTCGTGAGGAATTTCGACATTTAAATTTAATTAATCTCGACGGTATCGGTTAACTTTTAAAAGAAAA
GGGGGGATTGGGGGGTACAGTGCAGGGGAAAGAATAGTAGACATAATAGCAACAGACATACAAACTAAAG
AATTACAAAAACAAATTACAAAAATTCAAAATTTTATCGATCACGAGACTAGCCTCGAGGTTTAAACTAC
GGGATCCACCATGCTGGCCGGCCGCGCCGCACGCACCTGTGCGCTGCTCGCCCTCTGCCTCCTGGGCAGT
CGGGCCCAGGATTTCGGGCCGACCCGCTTCATCTGCACTTCGGTGCCGGTGGACGCCGACATGTGTGCCG
CGTCCGTGGCCGCGGGCGGCGCGGAGGAGCTTCGGAGCAATGTGCTGCAGCTCCGGGAGACCGTGCTGCA
GCAGAAGGAGACCATCCTCAGCCAGAAGGAGACCATCAGGGAGCTGACCACCAAGCTTGGCCGCTGCGAG
AGCCAGAGCACCCTGGACGCGGGTCCGGGCGAGGCCAGGTCGGGCGGCGGCCGCAAGCAGCCTGGCTCGG
GCAAGAATACGATGGGCGACCTGTCCCGGACTCCGGCCTCGGAGACGCTCAGCCAACTCGGGCAAACTTT
GCAATCCCTCAAAACCCGACTGGAGAACCTCGAGCAATATTCCAGACTGAATTCTTCCAGCCAAACCAAC
AGCCTCAAGGATCTGCTGCAGAGCAAGATCGATGACCTGGAGCGGCAGGTGCTGTCTCGAGTGAACACTC
TGGAGGAGGGAAAAGGGGGCCCCAAGAACGACACAGAGGAAAGGGCCAAGATCGAGAGCGCCTTGACCTC
CCTACACCAGCGGATCAGCGAGCTGGAGAAAGGTCAGAAAGACAATCGACCCGGAGACAAGTTTCAGCTG
ACATTCCCACTGCGGACCAACTACATGTATGCCAAGGTGAAGAAGAGCCTGCCGGAGATGTACGCCTTCA
CTGTGTGCATGTGGCTCAAGTCCAGCGCGGCACCTGGAGTGGGCACGCCCTTCTCCTATGCTGTACCTGG
GCAGGCCAACGAGCTGGTCCTCATCGAGTGGGGCAACAACCCC
