>Addgene plasmid #65061 | pWPXL-resNP1 | addgene partial sequence | sequence record 119280 | WPRE-R 5'-CATAGCGTAAAAGGAGCAACA-3'
GTCAATCTTTCACAAATTTTGTAATCCAGAGGTTGATTATCATATGACTAGTCCCGGGAATTCTCAGTTG
ATCTGGCGGCAAGCCTCGAATGTCCACTTGGTGGCTCCTCCAAAGATCTCGATCTGGGACTCAGCCCAGG
CGATGACATTGCCAGAGAGGGCCTTGCTGCTGCAGGTGGCCAAGTTGTACACCTCCCCAGGGGTCAGCTT
GCGGTCCCAGATGTTGAAATGGGCTAGCTCACCCACAAACGCTTGGGTGGCATCAAACCCTCCGCCTAGA
GTGTCCTGCTCCTGGCCTAGCACCAGCACACCCTGTGGTTTGATAGGGTGATAGGGTGCCAGGTTCTCTC
CATTGCCTCCCTGGGTGCCATCCTGATAGGCCTCCCAGACCCCGTCCCGGGTGGTCCAGGTAACGCATAT
GTGGTGCCACTTGCCGTCGTTGATTACAAAGGGCAGCTTGGCCACCTTGTCGTTAATGAGTATCTCCATG
GGGTTGTTGCCCCACTCGATGAGGACCAGCTCGTTGGCCTGCCCAGGTACAGCATAGGAGAAGGGCGTGC
CCACTCCAGGTGCCGCGCTGGACTTGAGCCACATGCACACAGTGAAGGCGTACATCTCCGGCAGGCTCTT
CTTCACCTTGGCATACATGTAGTTGGTCCGCAGTGGGAATGTCAGCTGAAACTTGTCTCCGGGTCGATTG
TCTTTCTGACCTTTCTCCAGCTCGCTGATCCGCTGGTGTAGGGAGGTCAAGGCGCTCTCGATCTTGGCCC
TTTCCTCTGTGTCGTTCTTGGGGCCCCCTTTTCCCTCCTCCAGAGTGTTCACTCGAGACAGCACCTGCCG
CTCCAGGTCATCGATCTTGCTCTGCAGCAGATCCTTGAGGCTGTTGGTTTGGCTGGAAGAATTCAGTCTG
GAATATTGCTCGAGGTTCTCCAGTCGGGTTTTGAGGGATTGCAAAGTTTGCCCGAGTTGGCTGAGCGTCT
CCGAGGCCGGAGTCCGGGACAGGTCGCCCATCGTATTCTTGCCCGAGCCAGGCTGCTTGCGGCCGCCGCC
CGACCTGGCCTCGCCCGGACCCGCGTCCAGGG
